>Addgene plasmid #74651 | JARID1CA | depositor partial sequence | sequence record 140912 | insert
CCATGGGCCACCATCATCATCATCATTCTTCTGGTGTAGATCTGGGTACCGAGAACCTGTACTTCCAATC
CATGTTCCTACCGCCACCGGAGTGCCCGGTGTTCGAGCCTAGCTGGGCCGAGTTCCGAGACCCTCTTGGC
TACATCGCGAAAATCAGGCCCATCGCAGAGAAATCGGGCATTTGCAAGATCCGCCCACCCGCGGACTGGC
AGCCACCCTTTGCTGTGGAAGTGGACAACTTCAGGTTTACCCCCCGAATCCAGAGGCTGAATGAGCTAGA
GGCCCAGACGAGAGTGAAACTGGGCGGCGGGGGCGGCTTTGAGCAGGCTACCCGGGAATACACTCTGCAG
AGCTTTGGCGAGATGGCCGACTCCTTTAAAGCTGACTACTTCAACATGCCCGTGCATATGGTGCCCACAG
AACTTGTGGAGAAGGAGTTCTGGAGGCTGGTAAATAGCATTGAGGAAGATGTGACTGTTGAGTATGGAGC
TGACATCCATTCCAAAGAATTTGGCAGCGGTTTCCCTGTCAGTGACAGTAAACGGCACCTAACCCCCGAA
GAGGAGGAGTATGCTACCAGTGGTTGGAACCTAAATGTGATGCCGGTGTTGGAACAGTCTGTACTGTGCC
ACATCAATGCAGATATCTCTGGCATGAAGGTGCCCTGGCTCTACGTGGGCATGGTCTTCTCAGCCTTTTG
CTGGCATATTGAGGATCACTGGAGTTACTCCATTAACTACCTCCACTGGGGTGAGCCGAAGACCTGGTAT
GGGGTGCCCTCACTTGCAGCAGAACATTTGGAAGAAGTGATGAAGAAGCTGACACCTGAACTATTTGATA
GCCAGCCTGACCTCCTGCACCAACTTGTCACCCTCATGAATCCCAACACCCTCATGTCCCATGGTGTGCC
AGTTGTCCGCACAAACCAGTGTGCAGGAGAGTTTGTCATCACCTTCCCCCGTGCTTACCACAGCGGCTTC
AACCAAGGCTACAACTTTGCCGAGGCTGTCAACTTTTGCACTGCTGACTGGTTGCCTGCTGGGCGCCAGT
GCATTGAGCACTACCGCCGGCTCCGGAGATACTGCGTCTTCTCCCATGAGGAGCTTATCTGCAAGATGGC
TGCCTGCCCAGAGAAGCTAGACCTGAACCTGGCGGCAGCTGTGCATAAGGAGATGTTCATCATGGTGCAA
GAAGAGCGGCGTCTACGAAAGGCCCTGCTGGAGAAGGGTATCACAGAGGCTGAGCGAGAGGCTTTCGAGC
TGCTCCCAGATGATGAGCGCCAGTGTATCAAGTGCAAGACTACGTGTTTCCTGTCAGCCCTGGCCTGCTA
CGACTGCCCAGACGGCCTTGTCTGCCTTTCCCACATCAATGATCTCTGCAAGTGCTCCAGTAGCCGGCAG
TACCTGCGGTATCGGTATACCTTGGATGAGCTTCCTGCCATGCTGCATAAGCTGAAGGTTCGGGCTGAGT
CCTTTGACACCTGACAGTAAAGGTGGATACGGATCCGAATTCGAGCTCCGTCGACAAGCTT
