>Addgene plasmid #74651 | JARID1CA | addgene partial sequence | sequence record 142160 | Polyhedrin-F 5'-AAATGATAACCATCTCGC-3'
ACAGTTTTGTATAAAAAAACCTATAAATATTCCGGATTATTCATACCGTCCCACCATCGGGCGCGGATCT
CGGTCCGAAAACCATGGGCCACCATCATCATCATCATTCTTCTGGTGTAGATCTGGGTACCGAGAACCTG
TACTTCCAATCCATGTTCCTACCGCCACCGGAGTGCCCGGTGTTCGAGCCTAGCTGGGCCGAGTTCCGAG
ACCCTCTTGGCTACATCGCGAAAATCAGGCCCATCGCAGAGAAATCGGGCATTTGCAAGATCCGCCCACC
CGCGGACTGGCAGCCACCCTTTGCTGTGGAAGTGGACAACTTCAGGTTTACCCCCCGAATCCAGAGGCTG
AATGAGCTAGAGGCCCAGACGAGAGTGAAACTGGGCGGCGGGGGCGGCTTTGAGCAGGCTACCCGGGAAT
ACACTCTGCAGAGCTTTGGCGAGATGGCCGACTCCTTTAAAGCTGACTACTTCAACATGCCCGTGCATAT
GGTGCCCACAGAACTTGTGGAGAAGGAGTTCTGGAGGCTGGTAAATAGCATTGAGGAAGATGTGACTGTT
GAGTATGGAGCTGACATCCATTCCAAAGAATTTGGCAGCGGTTTCCCTGTCAGTGACAGTAAACGGCACC
TAACCCCCGAAGAGGAGGAGTATGCTACCAGTGGTTGGAACCTAAATGTGATGCCGGTGTTGGAACAGTC
TGTACTGTGCCACATCAATGCAGATATCTCTGGCATGAAGGTGCCCTGGCTCTACGTGGGCATGGTCTTC
TCAGCCTTTTGCTGGCATATTGAGGATCACTGGAGTTACTCCATTAACTACCTCCACTGGGGTGAGCCGA
AGACCTGGTATGGGG
