>Addgene plasmid #74651 | JARID1CA | addgene partial sequence | sequence record 142161 | SV40pA-R 5'-GAAATTTGTGATGCTATTGC-3'
AGTTAACAACAACAATTGCATTCATTTTATGTTTCAGGTTCAGGGGGAGGTGTGGGAGGTTTTTTAAAGC
AAGTAAAACCTCTACAAATGTGGTATGGCTGATTATGATCCTCTAGTACTTCTCGACAAGCTTGTCGACG
GAGCTCGAATTCGGATCCGTATCCACCTTTACTGTCAGGTGTCAAAGGACTCAGCCCGAACCTTCAGCTT
ATGCAGCATGGCAGGAAGCTCATCCAAGGTATACCGATACCGCAGGTACTGCCGGCTACTGGAGCACTTG
CAGAGATCATTGATGTGGGAAAGGCAGACAAGGCCGTCTGGGCAGTCGTAGCAGGCCAGGGCTGACAGGA
AACACGTAGTCTTGCACTTGATACACTGGCGCTCATCATCTGGGAGCAGCTCGAAAGCCTCTCGCTCAGC
CTCTGTGATACCCTTCTCCAGCAGGGCCTTTCGTAGACGCCGCTCTTCTTGCACCATGATGAACATCTCC
TTATGCACAGCTGCCGCCAGGTTCAGGTCTAGCTTCTCTGGGCAGGCAGCCATCTTGCAGATAAGCTCCT
CATGGGAGAAGACGCAGTATCTCCGGAGCCGGCGGTAGTGCTCAATGCACTGGCGCCCAGCAGGCAACCA
GTCAGCAGTGCAAAAGTTGACAGCCTCGGCAAAGTTGTAGCCTTGGTTGAAGCCGCTGTGGTAAGCACGG
GGGAAGGTGATGACAAACTCTCCTGCACACTGGTTTGTGCGGACAACTGGCACACCATGGGACATGAGGG
TGTTGGGATTCATGAGGGTGACAAGTTGGTGCAGGAGGTCAGGCTGGCTATCAAATAGTTCAGGTGTCAG
CTTCTT
