[The description below was written by a language model from this plasmid's Addgene catalogue record.]
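Description:
JARID1CA is a baculovirus transfer plasmid built on the pFB-LIC-Bse backbone, a Bac-to-Bac-type vector adapted for ligation-independent cloning. It is maintained in E. coli as a high-copy plasmid under ampicillin selection. In the Bac-to-Bac system, a transfer vector of this kind donates its expression cassette to a baculovirus shuttle genome (bacmid) held in a specialised E. coli strain, and the resulting recombinant bacmid is used to generate virus for protein production in insect cells. No feature table accompanies the record, so the replication origin, transposition elements and any other backbone markers are not documented here.

The insert is a roughly 1.5 kb fragment of human KDM5C (also known as JARID1C or SMCX), an X-linked member of the JARID1/KDM5 family of histone lysine demethylases. The record warns that the insert may not be the full open reading frame, and its size and the construct-style alternative name suggest a truncated, domain-level design; the exact residue boundaries are not given. Expression is driven by the polyhedrin (PH) promoter, a very strong, very late baculoviral promoter that gives high-level production in infected insect cells. The backbone supplies an N-terminal hexahistidine tag followed by a TEV protease site, allowing capture by immobilised metal affinity chromatography and later removal of the tag to leave near-native protein.

The stated purpose is baculovirus expression for structure determination, meaning the production of purified recombinant KDM5C protein for structural work and, by extension, related biochemical characterisation.
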