Addgene plasmid #74651: JARID1CA
Purpose: Baculovirus expression for structure determination; may not be full ORF
Depositing lab: Nicola Burgess-Brown. Depositing organization: University of Oxford.
Backbone
  Vector backbone: pFB-LIC-Bse
  Vector type: Baculovirus
Growth in bacteria
  Bacterial resistance: Ampicillin, 100 μg/mL
  Growth temperature: 37°C
  Growth strain: DH5alpha
  Copy number: High Copy
Gene/Insert
  Gene/Insert name: JARID1CA (alt names: JARID1CA-c157; KDM5CSmcx homolog, X chromosome; XE169 gene (selected mouse cDNA on X, human homolog of); SMC (mouse) homolog, X chromosome; Smc)
  Species: H. sapiens (human)
  Insert size (bp): 1531
  Entrez Gene: KDM5C (a.k.a. DXS1272E, JARID1C, MRX13, MRXJ, MRXSCJ, MRXSJ, SMCX, XE169)
  Promoter: PH
  Tag / fusion protein: His-6-TEV (N terminal on backbone)
  Cloning method: Ligation Independent Cloning
  Sequencing primers: 5′ Fbac-1; 3′ Fbac-2
Terms and licenses: Academic/Nonprofit Terms; Industry Terms: Not Available to Industry
Depositor comments: Baculovirus transfer vector (Bac-to-bac), N-terminal His-tag, TEV cleavable. gi|11321605
How to cite: JARID1CA was a gift from Nicola Burgess-Brown (Addgene plasmid # 74651 ; http://n2t.net/addgene:74651 ; RRID:Addgene_74651)
